Addgene plasmid #188590: pAFMW-Nbr[C399-625]-Gwpep(Dm)
Purpose: Flag-tagged Nibbler variants expression in Drosophila S2 cells
Depositing lab: Stefan Ameres. Depositing organization: Institut fuer Molekulare Biotechnologie (IMBA). Publication: Structure-function analysis of microRNA 3'-end trimming by Nibbler. Xie W, Sowemimo I, Hayashi R, Wang J, Burkard TR, Brennecke J, Ameres SL, Patel DJ. Proc Natl Acad Sci U S A. 2020 Dec 1;117(48):30370-30379. doi: 10.1073/pnas.2018156117. Epub 2020 Nov 16. PubMed 33199607.
Backbone
  Vector backbone: pAFMW
  Vector type: Insect Expression
Growth in bacteria
  Bacterial resistance: Ampicillin, 100 μg/mL
  Growth temperature: 37°C
  Growth strain: DH5alpha
  Copy number: Unknown
Gene/Insert
  Gene/Insert name: GW-peptide (drosophila) C-terminally tagged C-terminal domain of Nibbler
  Species: D. melanogaster (fly)
  Tag / fusion protein: FLAG-Myc (N terminal on insert); Gwpep dm (C terminal on insert)
  Cloning method: Gateway Cloning
Terms and licenses: Academic/Nonprofit Terms; Industry Terms: Not Available to Industry
How to cite: pAFMW-Nbr[C399-625]-Gwpep(Dm) was a gift from Stefan Ameres (Addgene plasmid # 188590 ; http://n2t.net/addgene:188590 ; RRID:Addgene_188590)
