[The description below was written by a language model from this plasmid's Addgene catalogue record and pLannotate feature annotations shown in this document.]
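Description:
pAFMW-Nbr[C399-625]-Gwpep(Dm) is an insect expression plasmid of about 7 kb, built on the Gateway-compatible pAFMW backbone and intended for producing a tagged Nibbler variant in Drosophila S2 cells. It is propagated in E. coli through a high-copy ColE1/pUC-type origin and selected with ampicillin via the β-lactamase gene. The record lists no marker for selection in insect cells. A few short annotated fragments (lacI, λ Exo) appear to be backbone remnants rather than functional parts.

Expression is driven by the Drosophila actin 5C (Ac5) promoter, a strong constitutive promoter in fly cell lines. Downstream of it lies an N-terminal tag block consisting of a 3xFLAG epitope followed by six Myc repeats, then an attB1 site left by the Gateway recombination that installed the insert. The open reading frame continues into a fragment of D. melanogaster Nibbler (Nbr), which the construct name and insert description identify as the C-terminal domain, residues 399–625. Nibbler is a 3'-5' exoribonuclease that trims the 3' ends of AGO1-bound microRNAs. This domain is fused at its C terminus to a fragment of Drosophila Gawky (GW182), described in the record as a GW peptide. GW182 proteins are known Argonaute-binding partners, so the peptide plausibly serves to tether the Nibbler domain to Argonaute, although the record does not state this rationale. The cassette ends at attB2 and is followed by SV40 small t intron and large T-derived sequences with the SV40 polyadenylation signal for transcript processing.

The construct belongs to a set of Flag-tagged Nibbler variants used for structure-function analysis of microRNA 3'-end trimming. The FLAG and Myc epitopes allow detection or immunopurification of the fusion protein.
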