Features (pLannotate 1.2.2; 22 found; start..end, strand, type, name):
     30..104     +  CDS            small t antigen (fragment): SV40 (simian virus 40) small t antigen
    106..171     +  intron         small t intron: SV40 (simian virus 40) small t antigen intron
    301..321     +  CDS            SV40 NLS: nuclear localization signal of SV40 (simian virus 40) large T antigen
    640..723     +  CDS            large T antigen (fragment): large T antigen from SV40 (simian virus 40)
    746..880     +  polyA_signal   SV40 poly(A) signal: SV40 polyadenylation signal
    898..960     -  CDS            Exo (fragment): 5' to 3' double-stranded DNA exonuclease in the λ Red system; exo; creates 3' single-stranded DNA tails
    959..976     +  promoter       AmpR promoter (fragment): bla
    977..1837    +  CDS            AmpR: β-lactamase; bla; confers resistance to ampicillin, carbenicillin, and related antibiotics
   2008..2596    +  rep_origin     ori: high-copy-number ColE1/pMB1/pBR322/pUC origin of replication
   2779..2832    +  CDS            lacI (fragment): lac repressor; lacI; The lac repressor binds to the lac operator to inhibit transcription in E. coli. This inhibition can be relieved by adding lactose or isopropyl-β-D-thiogalactopyranoside (IPTG).
   2918..5427    +  promoter       Ac5 promoter: Drosophila melanogaster actin 5C promoter
   5545..5610    +  CDS            3xFLAG: three tandem FLAG® epitope tags, followed by an enterokinase cleavage site
   5635..5664    +  CDS            Myc: Myc (human c-Myc proto-oncogene) epitope tag
   5674..5703    +  CDS            Myc: Myc (human c-Myc proto-oncogene) epitope tag
   5713..5742    +  CDS            Myc: Myc (human c-Myc proto-oncogene) epitope tag
   5752..5781    +  CDS            Myc: Myc (human c-Myc proto-oncogene) epitope tag
   5791..5820    +  CDS            Myc: Myc (human c-Myc proto-oncogene) epitope tag
   5854..5883    +  CDS            Myc: Myc (human c-Myc proto-oncogene) epitope tag
   5896..5920    +  protein_bind   attB1: mutant version of attB; recombination site for the Gateway® BP reaction BP Clonase™
   5941..6621    +  CDS            Nbr (fragment): MUT7_DROME - Experimental evidence at protein level: Swiss-Prot protein existence level 1. Possesses 3'-5' exoribonuclease activity. Required for 3'-end trimming of AGO1-bound miRNAs, in particular multiple-isoform miRNAs, which represents a critical step in miRNA maturation. From Drosophila melanogaster (Fruit fly).
   6658..6954    +  CDS            gw (fragment): GAWKY_DROME - Also known as GW182 From Drosophila melanogaster (Fruit fly).
   6974..14      -  protein_bind   attB2 (across the origin): mutant version of attB; recombination site for the Gateway® BP reaction BP Clonase™
>Addgene plasmid #188590 | pAFMW-Nbr[C399-625]-Gwpep(Dm) | addgene full sequence | sequence record 375974 | Addgene NGS Result
TTGTACAAAGTGGTGACGTAAGCTAGCAGGATCTTTGTGAAGGAACCTTACTTCTGTGGTGTGACATAAT
TGGACAAACTACCTACAGAGATTTAAAGCTCTAAGGTAAATATAAAATTTTTAAGTGTATAATGTGTTAA
ACTACTGATTCTAATTGTTTGTGTATTTTAGATTCCAACCTATGGAACTGATGAATGGGAGCAGTGGTGG
AATGCCTTTAATGAGGAAAACCTGTTTTGCTCAGAAGAAATGCCATCTAGTGATGATGAGGCTACTGCTG
ACTCTCAACATTCTACTCCTCCAAAAAAGAAGAGAAAGGTAGAAGACCCCAAGGACTTTCCTTCAGAATT
GCTAAGTTTTTTGAGTCATGCTGTGTTTAGTAATAGAACTCTTGCTTGCTTTGCTATTTACACCACAAAG
GAAAAAGCTGCACTGCTATACAAGAAAATTATGGAAAAATATTCTGTAACCTTTATAAGTAGGCATAACA
GTTATAATCATAACATACTGTTTTTTCTTACTCCACACAGGCATAGAGTGTCTGCTATTAATAACTATGC
TCAAAAATTGTGTACCTTTAGCTTTTTAATTTGTAAAGGGGTTAATAAGGAATATTTGATGTATAGTGCC
TTGACTAGAGATCATAATCAGCCATACCACATTTGTAGAGGTTTTACTTGCTTTAAAAAACCTCCCACAC
CTCCCCCTGAACCTGAAACATAAAATGAATGCAATTGTTGTTGTTAACTTGTTTATTGCAGCTTATAATG
GTTACAAATAAAGCAATAGCATCACAAATTTCACAAATAAAGCATTTTTTTCACTGCATTCTAGTTGTGG
TTTGTCCAAACTCATCAATGTATCTTATCATGTCTGGATCCCGTTTAAACTACGCGTAATTCAAACAGGG
TTCTGGCGTCGTTCTCGTACTGTTTTCCCCAGGCCAGTGCTTTAGCGTTATTGAAAAAGGAAGAGTATGA
GTATTCAACATTTCCGTGTCGCCCTTATTCCCTTTTTTGCGGCATTTTGCCTTCCTGTTTTTGCTCACCC
AGAAACGCTGGTGAAAGTAAAAGATGCTGAAGATCAGTTGGGTGCACGAGTGGGTTACATCGAACTGGAT
CTCAACAGCGGTAAGATCCTTGAGAGTTTTCGCCCCGAAGAACGTTTTCCAATGATGAGCACTTTTAAAG
TTCTGCTATGTGGCGCGGTATTATCCCGTATTGACGCCGGGCAAGAGCAACTCGGTCGCCGCATACACTA
TTCTCAGAATGACTTGGTTGAGTACTCACCAGTCACAGAAAAGCATCTTACGGATGGCATGACAGTAAGA
GAATTATGCAGTGCTGCCATAACCATGAGTGATAACACTGCGGCCAACTTACTTCTGACAACGATCGGAG
GACCGAAGGAGCTAACCGCTTTTTTGCACAACATGGGGGATCATGTAACTCGCCTTGATCGTTGGGAACC
GGAGCTGAATGAAGCCATACCAAACGACGAGCGTGACACCACGATGCCTGTAGCAATGGCAACAACGTTG
CGCAAACTATTAACTGGCGAACTACTTACTCTAGCTTCCCGGCAACAATTAATAGACTGGATGGAGGCGG
ATAAAGTTGCAGGACCACTTCTGCGCTCGGCCCTTCCGGCTGGCTGGTTTATTGCTGATAAATCTGGAGC
CGGTGAGCGTGGGTCTCGCGGTATCATTGCAGCACTGGGGCCAGATGGTAAGCCCTCCCGTATCGTAGTT
ATCTACACGACGGGGAGTCAGGCAACTATGGATGAACGAAATAGACAGATCGCTGAGATAGGTGCCTCAC
TGATTAAGCATTGGTAACTGTCAGACCAAGTTTACTCATATATACTTTAGATTGATTTAAAACTTCATTT
TTAATTTAAAAGGATCTAGGTGAAGATCCTTTTTGATAATCTCATGACCAAAATCCCTTAACGTGAGTTT
TCGTTCCACTGAGCGTCAGACCCCGTAGAAAAGATCAAAGGATCTTCTTGAGATCCTTTTTTTCTGCGCG
TAATCTGCTGCTTGCAAACAAAAAAACCACCGCTACCAGCGGTGGTTTGTTTGCCGGATCAAGAGCTACC
AACTCTTTTTCCGAAGGTAACTGGCTTCAGCAGAGCGCAGATACCAAATACTGTTCTTCTAGTGTAGCCG
TAGTTAGGCCACCACTTCAAGAACTCTGTAGCACCGCCTACATACCTCGCTCTGCTAATCCTGTTACCAG
TGGCTGCTGCCAGTGGCGATAAGTCGTGTCTTACCGGGTTGGACTCAAGACGATAGTTACCGGATAAGGC
GCAGCGGTCGGGCTGAACGGGGGGTTCGTGCACACAGCCCAGCTTGGAGCGAACGACCTACACCGAACTG
AGATACCTACAGCGTGAGCTATGAGAAAGCGCCACGCTTCCCGAAGGGAGAAAGGCGGACAGGTATCCGG
TAAGCGGCAGGGTCGGAACAGGAGAGCGCACGAGGGAGCTTCCAGGGGGAAACGCCTGGTATCTTTATAG
TCCTGTCGGGTTTCGCCACCTCTGACTTGAGCGTCGATTTTTGTGATGCTCGTCAGGGGGGCGGAGCCTA
TGGAAAAACGCCAGCAACGCGGCCTTTTTACGGTTCCTGGCCTTTTGCTGGCCTTTTGCTCACATGTTCT
TTCCTGCGTTATCCCCTGATTCTGTGGATAACCGTATTACCGCCTTTGAGTGAGCTGATACCGCTCGCCG
CAGCCGAACGACCGAGCGCAGCGAGTCAGTGAGCGAGGAAGCGGAAGAGCGCCCAATACGCAAACCGCCT
CTCCCCGCGCGTTGGCCGATTCATTAATGCAGGCAACTCGTGAAAGGTAGGCGGATCAGCGGCCGCAGCA
TGCAATTCTATATTCTAAAAACACAAATGATACTTCTAAAAAAAAATCATGAATGGCATCAACTCTGAAT
CAAATCTTTGCAGATGCACCTACTTCTCATTTCCACTGTCACATCATTTTTCCAGATCTCGCTGCCTGTT
ATGTGGCCCACAAACCAAGACACGTTTTATGGCCATTAAAGCTGGCTGATCGTCGCCAAACACCAAATAC
ATAATGAATATGTACACATTCGAGAAAGAAGCGATCAAAGAAGCGTCTTCGGGCGGAGTAGGAGAATGCG
GAGGAGAAGGAGAACGAGCTGATCTAGTATCTCTCCACAATCCAATGCCAACTGACCAACTGGCCATATT
CGGAGCAATTTGAAGCCAATTTCCATCGCCTGGCGATCGCTCCATTCTTGGCTATATGTTTTTCACCGTT
ACCCGGGGCCATTTTCAAAGACTCGTCGGCAAGATAAGATTGTGTCACTCGCTGTCTCTCTTCATTTGTC
GAAGAATGCTGAGGAATTTCGCGATGACGTCGGCGAGTATTTTGAAGAATGAGAATAATTTGTATTTATA
CGAAAATCAGTTAGTGGAATTTTCTACAAAAACATGTTATCTATAGATAATTTTGTTGCAAAATATGTTG
ACTATGACAAAGATTGTATGTATATACCTTTAATGTATTCTCATTTTCTTATGTATTTATAATGGCAATG
ATGATACTGATGATATTTTAAGATGATGCCAGACCAAAAGGCTTGAATTTCTGCGTCTTTTGCCGAACGC
AGTGCATGTGCAATTGTTGTTTTTTGGAATATTCAATTTTCGGACTGTCCGCTTTGATTTCAGTTTCTTG
GCTTATTCAAAAAGCAAAGTAAAGCCAAAAAAGCGAGATGGCAATACCAAATGCGGCAAAACGGTAGTGG
AAGGAAAGGGGTGCGGGGCAGCGGAAGGAAGGGTGGGGCGGGGCGTGGCGGGGTCTGTGGCTGGGCGCGA
CGTCACCGACGTTGGAGCCACTCCTTTGACCATGTGTGCGTGTGTGTATTATTCGTGTCTCGCCACTCGC
CGGTTGTTTTTTTCTTTTTATGCTGCGCTCTCTCTAGCGCCATCTCGCTTACGCATGCTCAACGCACCGC
ATGTTGCCGTTTCCTTTTATGCGTCATTTTGGCTCGAAATAGGCAATTATTTAAACAAAGATTAGTCAAC
GAAAACGCTAAAATAAATAAGTCTACAATATGGTTACTTATTGCCATGTGTGTGCAGCCAACGATAGCAA
CAAAAGCAACAACACAGGTGGCTTTCCCTCTTTCACTTTTTGTTTGCAAGCCGCGTGCGAGCAAGACGGC
ACGACCGGCAAACGCAATTACGCTGACAAAGAGCAGACGAAGTTTTGGCGAAAAACATCAAGGCGCCTGA
TACGAATGCATTTGCAATAACAATTGCGATATTTAATATTGTTTATGAAGCTGTTTGACTTCAAAACACA
CAAAAAAAAAAATAAAACAAATTATTTGAAAGAGAATTAGGAATCGGACGCTTATCGTTAGGGTAACAAC
AAGAAATGCTTACTGAGTCACAGCCTCTGGAAAACTGCCGCAAGCCAGAGAGAGAGAGAAAAAGAGGGAG
AGCAGCTTAGACCGCATGTGCTTGTGTGTGAGGCGTCTCTCTCTTCGTCTCTGTTGCGCAAACGCATAGA
CTGCACTGAAAAAATCGATTACCTATTTTTTATGAATGAATATTTGCACTATTACTATTCAAAACTATTA
AGATAGCAATCACATTCAATAGCCAAATACTATACCACCTGAGCGATGCAACGAAATGATCAATTTGAGC
AAAAATGCTGCATATTTAGGACGGCATCATTATAGAAATGCTTCTTGCTGTGTACTTTTCTCTCGTCTGG
CAGCTGTTTCGCCGTTATTGTTAAAACCGGCTTAAGTTAGGTGTGTTTTCTACGACTAGTGAATGCCCTA
CTAGAAGATGTGTGTTGCACAAAATGTCCCTGGAATAACCAATTTGAAGTGCAGATAGCAGTAAACGTAA
GCTAATATGAATATTATTTAACTGTAATGTTTTAATATCGCTGGACATTACTAATAAACCCACTATAAAC
ACATGTACATATGTATGTTTTGGCATACAATGAGTAGTTGGGGAAAAAATGTGTAAAAGCACCGTGACCA
TCACAGCATAAAGATAACCAGCTGAAGTATCGAATATGAGTAACCCCCAAATTGAATCACATGCCGCAAC
TGATAGGACCCATGGAAGTACACTCTTCATGGCGATATACAAGACACACACAAGCACGAACACCCAGTTG
CGGAGGAAATTCTCCGTAAATGAAAACCCAATCGGCGAACAATTCATACCCATATATGGTAAAAGTTTTG
AACGCGACTTGAGAGCGGAGAGCATTGCGGCTGATAAGGTTTTAGCGCTAAGCGGGCTTTATAAAACGGG
CTGCGGGACCAGTTTTCATATCACTACCGTTTGAGTTCTTGTGCTGTGTGGATACTCCTCCCGACACAAA
GCCGCTCCATCAGCCAGCAGTCGTCTAATCCAGAGACCCCGGATCCAGATATCGAGGCCTGTCTAGAGAA
GCTTGTTCGAATCTCGAGTGCGCGCTTCCGGAGGTATACACCTAGGCGGTACCACTGCAGTGAATTCGGA
GCTCCGCCACCATGGACTACAAAGACCATGACGGTGATTATAAAGATCATGACATCGATTACAAGGATGA
CGATGACAAGCACCGGTTGAGCTCCGCCACCATGGAGCAAAAGCTCATTTCTGAAGAGGACTTGAATGAA
ATGGAGCAAAAGCTCATTTCTGAAGAGGACTTGAATGAAATGGAGCAAAAGCTCATTTCTGAAGAGGACT
TGAATGAAATGGAGCAAAAGCTCATTTCTGAAGAGGACTTGAATGAAATGGAGCAAAAGCTCATTTCTGA
AGAGGACTTGAATGAAATGGAGAGCTTGGGCGACCTCACCATGGAGCAAAAGCTCATTTCTGAAGAGGAC
TTGAATCACCGGTATACAAGTTTGTACAAAAAAGCAGGCTCCGCGGCCGCCCCCTTCACCATGTACCTGA
CCATGGACCTGCCCGACGAGTGCCTTATCATTGTGAACAAGGCTGATGAGTTCGATCGTATGTTATACCA
TCTGCAGCAGGAGTGCGTCATATACCTGGATTCTGAATGGATGCAGAGCGTGTGCGGAGACAATCAGCTG
TGCGTGCTACAGATCGCCACCGGCCACAATGTCTACCTGATCGATTGCCTGGCGCGGGAGAGCTTACGCT
CGGAACACTGGCGCTTGCTGGGCGCGAATATCTTTAATAACGTGAACATCCGTAAGGTGGGGTTCTCTAT
GGTCAGTGATCTCAGTGTATTGCAGCGGTCACTGCCCCTGCAACTGCGCCTTCAAATGCCTCACCACTAC
TTGGACCTTCGCAATCTCTGGTTGGAGTTAAAAAAGCAGCGCTTCGGCGTTGAACTTCCCTTCGGCAATG
TTAACCGGGCAGGAGACGCCCTTACGGATCTCTCATTGGCATGCCTTGGCAAGAAACTGAACAAATCAAA
CCAGTGCTCAAACTGGGCCAATAGACCGCTGCGTCGCGAGCAGATTCTTTATGCAGCCATCGATGCGCGG
TGTTTGATGCTGATCTACAACACGCTCATTGAACGCGTGTCCTTCATACAAGCGGTTATCGAAAAGAGCA
TCGCCAGCAATAACTTTCTCAGGCGGGGTGCCCATGTTAAGGGCTCCGCCGGCTCCGCCGCCGGCTCTGG
GGAGTTTCGTGAAGCCCTTTTTTCCCAAGATGGCTGGGGCTGTCAGCATGTTAACCAGGATACTAATTGG
GAAGTTCCCAGTTCGCCAGAACCAGCCAATAAGGATGCACCCGGTCCACCAATGTGGAAGCCAAGCATTA
ACAATGGTACTGATCTTTGGGAGTCCAATTTGAGAAACGGAGGTCAGCCGGCCGCACAGCAAGTTCCAAA
GCCGTCGTGGGGTCATACACCATCCTCTAACTTAGGTGGAACATGGGGTGAGGACGACGATGGCGCCGAT
AGTAGTAGTGTGTGGACTGGAGGATGAAAGGGTGGGCGCGCCGACCCAGCTTTC
